>Addgene plasmid #185552 | pLV-GG-hUbC-EBPF2-gRNA-SOX4 | addgene full sequence | sequence record 371182 | Addgene NGS Result
GTCGACGGATCGGGAGATCTCCCGATCCCCTATGGTGCACTCTCAGTACAATCTGCTCTGATGCCGCATA
GTTAAGCCAGTATCTGCTCCCTGCTTGTGTGTTGGAGGTCGCTGAGTAGTGCGCGAGCAAAATTTAAGCT
ACAACAAGGCAAGGCTTGACCGACAATTGCATGAAGAATCTGCTTAGGGTTAGGCGTTTTGCGCTGCTTC
GCGATGTACGGGCCAGATATACGCGTTGACATTGATTATTGACTAGTTATTAATAGTAATCAATTACGGG
GTCATTAGTTCATAGCCCATATATGGAGTTCCGCGTTACATAACTTACGGTAAATGGCCCGCCTGGCTGA
CCGCCCAACGACCCCCGCCCATTGACGTCAATAATGACGTATGTTCCCATAGTAACGCCAATAGGGACTT
TCCATTGACGTCAATGGGTGGAGTATTTACGGTAAACTGCCCACTTGGCAGTACATCAAGTGTATCATAT
GCCAAGTACGCCCCCTATTGACGTCAATGACGGTAAATGGCCCGCCTGGCATTATGCCCAGTACATGACC
TTATGGGACTTTCCTACTTGGCAGTACATCTACGTATTAGTCATCGCTATTACCATGGTGATGCGGTTTT
GGCAGTACATCAATGGGCGTGGATAGCGGTTTGACTCACGGGGATTTCCAAGTCTCCACCCCATTGACGT
CAATGGGAGTTTGTTTTGGCACCAAAATCAACGGGACTTTCCAAAATGTCGTAACAACTCCGCCCCATTG
ACGCAAATGGGCGGTAGGCGTGTACGGTGGGAGGTCTATATAAGCAGCGCGTTTTGCCTGTACTGGGTCT
CTCTGGTTAGACCAGATCTGAGCCTGGGAGCTCTCTGGCTAACTAGGGAACCCACTGCTTAAGCCTCAAT
AAAGCTTGCCTTGAGTGCTTCAAGTAGTGTGTGCCCGTCTGTTGTGTGACTCTGGTAACTAGAGATCCCT
CAGACCCTTTTAGTCAGTGTGGAAAATCTCTAGCAGTGGCGCCCGAACAGGGACTTGAAAGCGAAAGGGA
AACCAGAGGAGCTCTCTCGACGCAGGACTCGGCTTGCTGAAGCGCGCACGGCAAGAGGCGAGGGGCGGCG
ACTGGTGAGTACGCCAAAAATTTTGACTAGCGGAGGCTAGAAGGAGAGAGATGGGTGCGAGAGCGTCAGT
ATTAAGCGGGGGAGAATTAGATCGCGATGGGAAAAAATTCGGTTAAGGCCAGGGGGAAAGAAAAAATATA
AATTAAAACATATAGTATGGGCAAGCAGGGAGCTAGAACGATTCGCAGTTAATCCTGGCCTGTTAGAAAC
ATCAGAAGGCTGTAGACAAATACTGGGACAGCTACAACCATCCCTTCAGACAGGATCAGAAGAACTTAGA
TCATTATATAATACAGTAGCAACCCTCTATTGTGTGCATCAAAGGATAGAGATAAAAGACACCAAGGAAG
CTTTAGACAAGATAGAGGAAGAGCAAAACAAAAGTAAGACCACCGCACAGCAAGCGGCCGCTGATCTTCA
GACCTGGAGGAGGAGATATGAGGGACAATTGGAGAAGTGAATTATATAAATATAAAGTAGTAAAAATTGA
ACCATTAGGAGTAGCACCCACCAAGGCAAAGAGAAGAGTGGTGCAGAGAGAAAAAAGAGCAGTGGGAATA
GGAGCTTTGTTCCTTGGGTTCTTGGGAGCAGCAGGAAGCACTATGGGCGCAGCGTCAATGACGCTGACGG
TACAGGCCAGACAATTATTGTCTGGTATAGTGCAGCAGCAGAACAATTTGCTGAGGGCTATTGAGGCGCA
ACAGCATCTGTTGCAACTCACAGTCTGGGGCATCAAGCAGCTCCAGGCAAGAATCCTGGCTGTGGAAAGA
TACCTAAAGGATCAACAGCTCCTGGGGATTTGGGGTTGCTCTGGAAAACTCATTTGCACCACTGCTGTGC
CTTGGAATGCTAGTTGGAGTAATAAATCTCTGGAACAGATTTGGAATCACACGACCTGGATGGAGTGGGA
CAGAGAAATTAACAATTACACAAGCTTAATACACTCCTTAATTGAAGAATCGCAAAACCAGCAAGAAAAG
AATGAACAAGAATTATTGGAATTAGATAAATGGGCAAGTTTGTGGAATTGGTTTAACATAACAAATTGGC
TGTGGTATATAAAATTATTCATAATGATAGTAGGAGGCTTGGTAGGTTTAAGAATAGTTTTTGCTGTACT
TTCTATAGTGAATAGAGTTAGGCAGGGATATTCACCATTATCGTTTCAGACCCACCTCCCAACCCCGAGG
GGACCCGACAGGCCCGAAGGAATAGAAGAAGAAGGTGGAGAGAGAGACAGAGACAGATCCATTCGATTAG
TGAACGGATCGGCACTGCGTGCGCCAATTCTGCAGACAAATGGCAGTATTCATCCACAATTTTAAAAGAA
AAGGGGGGATTGGGGGGTACAGTGCAGGGGAAAGAATAGTAGACATAATAGCAACAGACATACAAACTAA
AGAATTACAAAAACAAATTACAAAAATTCAAAATTTTCGGGTTTATTACAGGGACAGCAGAGATCCAGTT
TGGTTAATTAAATAACTTCGTATAGCATACATTATACGAAGTTATGATAGATCCGACGCCGCCATCTCTA
GGCCCGCGCCGGCCCCCTCGCACAGACTTGTGGGAGAAGCTCGGCTACTCCCCTGCCCCGGTTAATTTGC
ATATAATATTTCCTAGTAACTATAGAGGCTTAATGTGCGATAAAAGACAGATAATCTGTTCTTTTTAATA
CTAGCTACATTTTACATGATAGGCTTGGATTTCTATAAGAGATACAAATACTAAATTATTATTTTAAAAA
ACAGCACAAAAGGAAACTCACCCTAACTGTAAAGTAATTGTGTGTTTTGAGACTATAAATATCCCTTGGA
GAAAAGCCTTGTTTGAAGAGGCCTGTTTCGCTGTCGTTTTAGAGCTAGAAATAGCAAGTTAAAATAAGGC
TAGTCCGTTATCAACTTGAAAAAGTGGCACCGAGTCGGTGCTTTTTTTGTACGCTCAGCGGAGAAAAAAA
GCACCGACTCGGTGCCACTTTTTCAAGTTGATAACGGACTAGCCTTATTTTAACTTGCTATTTCTAGCTC
TAAAACTAGAGACCCGACAGCGAAACCGGTGTTTCGTCCTTTCCACAAGATATATAAAGCCAAGAAATCG
AAATACTTTCAAGTTACGGTAAGCATATGATAGTCCATTTTAAAACATAATTTTAAAACTGCAAACTACC
CAAGAAATTATTACTTTCTACGTCACGTATTTTGTACTAATATCTTTGTGTTTACAGTCAAATTAATTCC
AATTATCTCTCTAACAGCCTTGTATCGTATATGCAAATATGAAGGAATCATGGGAAATAGGCCCTCTTCC
TGCCCGACCTTGGATCGATCCGCCTGAACGCTGACGTCATCAACCCGCTCCAAGGAATCGCGGGCCCAGT
GTCACTAGGCGGGAACACCCAGCGCGCGTGCGCCCTGGCAGGAAGATGGCTGTGAGGGACAGGGGAGTGG
CGCCCTGCAATATTTGCATGTCGCTATGTGTTCTGGGAAATCACCATAAACGTGAAATGTCTTTGGATTT
GGGAATCTTATAAGTTCTGTATGAGACCACTCTTTCCCAGAGCTACCGAGAGCGCTCGTGTTTTAGAGCT
AGAAATAGCAAGTTAAAATAAGGCTAGTCCGTTATCAACTTGAAAAAGTGGCACCGAGTCGGTGCTTTTT
TTGGTCATCAGTCCGAGAAAAAAAGCACCGACTCGGTGCCACTTTTTCAAGTTGATAACGGACTAGCCTT
ATTTTAACTTGCTATTTCTAGCTCTAAAACCGGAATCGGCACTAAGGAGTCGAGGTACCCAAGCGGCGCA
CAAGCTATATAAACCTGAAGGAAGTCTCAACTTTACACTTAGGTCAAGTTGCTTATCGTACTAGAGCTTC
AGCAGGAAATTTAACTAAAATCTAATTTAACCAGCATAGCAAATATCATTTATTCCCAAAATGCTAAAGT
TTGAGATAAACGGACTTGATTTCCGGCTGTTTTGACACTATCCAGAATGCCTTGCAGATGGGTGGGGCAT
GCTAAATACTGCAGACAATTAATTAACCCGTGTCGGCTCCAGATCTGGCCTCCGCGCCGGGTTTTGGCGC
CTCCCGCGGGCGCCCCCCTCCTCACGGCGAGCGCTGCCACGTCAGACGAAGGGCGCAGCGAGCGTCCTGA
TCCTTCCGCCCGGACGCTCAGGACAGCGGCCCGCTGCTCATAAGACTCGGCCTTAGAACCCCAGTATCAG
CAGAAGGACATTTTAGGACGGGACTTGGGTGACTCTAGGGCACTGGTTTTCTTTCCAGAGAGCGGAACAG
GCGAGGAAAAGTAGTCCCTTCTCGGCGATTCTGCGGAGGGATCTCCGTGGGGCGGTGAACGCCGATGATT
ATATAAGGACGCGCCGGGTGTGGCACAGCTAGTTCCGTCGCAGCCGGGATTTGGGTCGCGGTTCTTGTTT
GTGGATCGCTGTGATCGTCACTTGGTGAGTAGCGGGCTGCTGGGCTGGCCGGGGCTTTCGTGGCCGCCGG
GCCGCTCGGTGGGACGGAAGCGTGTGGAGAGACCGCCAAGGGCTGTAGTCTGGGTCCGCGAGCAAGGTTG
CCCTGAACTGGGGGTTGGGGGGAGCGCAGCAAAATGGCGGCTGTTCCCGAGTCTTGAATGGAAGACGCTT
GTGAGGCGGGCTGTGAGGTCGTTGAAACAAGGTGGGGGGCATGGTGGGCGGCAAGAACCCAAGGTCTTGA
GGCCTTCGCTAATGCGGGAAAGCTCTTATTCGGGTGAGATGGGCTGGGGCACCATCTGGGGACCCTGACG
TGAAGTTTGTCACTGACTGGAGAACTCGGTTTGTCGTCTGTTGCGGGGGCGGCAGTTATGGCGGTGCCGT
TGGGCAGTGCACCCGTACCTTTGGGAGCGCGCGCCCTCGTCGTGTCGTGACGTCACCCGTTCTGTTGGCT
TATAATGCAGGGTGGGGCCACCTGCCGGTAGGTGTGCGGTAGGCTTTTCTCCGTCGCAGGACGCAGGGTT
CGGGCCTAGGGTAGGCTCTCCTGAATCGACAGGCGCCGGACCTCTGGTGAGGGGAGGGATAAGTGAGGCG
TCAGTTTCTTTGGTCGGTTTTATGTACCTATCTTCTTAAGTAGCTGAAGCTCCGGTTTTGAACTATGCGC
TCGGGGTTGGCGAGTGTGTTTTGTGAAGTTTTTTAGGCACCTTTTGAAATGTAATCATTTGGGTCAATAT
GTAATTTTCAGTGTTAGACTAGTAAATTGTCCGCTAAATTCTGGCCGTTTTTGGCTTTTTTGTTAGACGA
AGCTTGGGCTGCAGGTCGACTCTAGAGGATCCCCGGGTACCGGTGCCACCATGGTGAGCAAGGGCGAGGA
GCTGTTCACCGGGGTGGTGCCCATCCTGGTCGAGCTGGACGGCGACGTAAACGGCCACAAGTTCAGCGTG
AGGGGCGAGGGCGAGGGCGATGCCACCAACGGCAAGCTGACCCTGAAGTTCATCTGCACCACCGGCAAGC
TGCCCGTGCCCTGGCCCACCCTCGTGACCACCCTGAGCCACGGCGTGCAGTGCTTCGCCCGCTACCCCGA
CCACATGAAGCAGCACGACTTCTTCAAGTCCGCCATGCCCGAAGGCTACGTCCAGGAGCGCACCATCTTC
TTCAAGGACGACGGCACCTACAAGACCCGCGCCGAGGTGAAGTTCGAGGGCGACACCCTGGTGAACCGCA
TCGAGCTGAAGGGCGTCGACTTCAAGGAGGACGGCAACATCCTGGGGCACAAGCTGGAGTACAACTTCAA
CAGCCACAACATCTATATCATGGCCGTCAAGCAGAAGAACGGCATCAAGGTGAACTTCAAGATCCGCCAC
AACGTGGAGGACGGCAGCGTGCAGCTCGCCGACCACTACCAGCAGAACACCCCCATCGGCGACGGCCCCG
TGCTGCTGCCCGACAGCCACTACCTGAGCACCCAGTCCGTGCTGAGCAAAGACCCCAACGAGAAGCGCGA
TCACATGGTCCTGCTGGAGTTCCGCACCGCCGCCGGGATCACTCTCGGCATGGACGAGCTGTACAAGTAA
GAATTCGATATCAAGCTTATCGATAATCAACCTCTGGATTACAAAATTTGTGAAAGATTGACTGGTATTC
TTAACTATGTTGCTCCTTTTACGCTATGTGGATACGCTGCTTTAATGCCTTTGTATCATGCTATTGCTTC
CCGTATGGCTTTCATTTTCTCCTCCTTGTATAAATCCTGGTTGCTGTCTCTTTATGAGGAGTTGTGGCCC
GTTGTCAGGCAACGTGGCGTGGTGTGCACTGTGTTTGCTGACGCAACCCCCACTGGTTGGGGCATTGCCA
CCACCTGTCAGCTCCTTTCCGGGACTTTCGCTTTCCCCCTCCCTATTGCCACGGCGGAACTCATCGCCGC
CTGCCTTGCCCGCTGCTGGACAGGGGCTCGGCTGTTGGGCACTGACAATTCCGTGGTGTTGTCGGGGAAA
TCATCGTCCTTTCCTTGGCTGCTCGCCTGTGTTGCCACCTGGATTCTGCGCGGGACGTCCTTCTGCTACG
TCCCTTCGGCCCTCAATCCAGCGGACCTTCCTTCCCGCGGCCTGCTGCCGGCTCTGCGGCCTCTTCCGCG
TCTTCGCCTTCGCCCTCAGACGAGTCGGATCTCCCTTTGGGCCGCCTCCCCGCATCGATACCGTCGACCT
CGAGACCTAGAAAAACATGGAGCAATCACAAGTAGCAATACAGCAGCTACCAATGCTGATTGTGCCTGGC
TAGAAGCACAAGAGGAGGAGGAGGTGGGTTTTCCAGTCACACCTCAGGTACCTTTAAGACCAATGACTTA
CAAGGCAGCTGTAGATCTTAGCCACTTTTTAAAAGAAAAGGGGGGACTGGAAGGGCTAATTCACTCCCAA
CGAAGACAAGATATCCTTGATCTGTGGATCTACCACACACAAGGCTACTTCCCTGATTGGCAGAACTACA
CACCAGGGCCAGGGATCAGATATCCACTGACCTTTGGATGGTGCTACAAGCTAGTACCAGTTGAGCAAGA
GAAGGTAGAAGAAGCCAATGAAGGAGAGAACACCCGCTTGTTACACCCTGTGAGCCTGCATGGGATGGAT
GACCCGGAGAGAGAAGTATTAGAGTGGAGGTTTGACAGCCGCCTAGCATTTCATCACATGGCCCGAGAGC
TGCATCCGGACTGTACTGGGTCTCTCTGGTTAGACCAGATCTGAGCCTGGGAGCTCTCTGGCTAACTAGG
GAACCCACTGCTTAAGCCTCAATAAAGCTTGCCTTGAGTGCTTCAAGTAGTGTGTGCCCGTCTGTTGTGT
GACTCTGGTAACTAGAGATCCCTCAGACCCTTTTAGTCAGTGTGGAAAATCTCTAGCAGGGCCCGTTTAA
ACCCGCTGATCAGCCTCGACTGTGCCTTCTAGTTGCCAGCCATCTGTTGTTTGCCCCTCCCCCGTGCCTT
CCTTGACCCTGGAAGGTGCCACTCCCACTGTCCTTTCCTAATAAAATGAGGAAATTGCATCGCATTGTCT
GAGTAGGTGTCATTCTATTCTGGGGGGTGGGGTGGGGCAGGACAGCAAGGGGGAGGATTGGGAAGACAAT
AGCAGGCATGCTGGGGATGCGGTGGGCTCTATGGCTTCTGAGGCGGAAAGAACCAGCTGGGGCTCTAGGG
GGTATCCCC
[124 nt withheld, positions 7780-7903]
C
[91 nt withheld, positions 7905-7995]
A
[49 nt withheld, positions 7997-8045]
CCTTTGACGTTGGAGTCCACGTTCTTT
[37 nt withheld, positions 8073-8109]
ACCCTATCTCGGTCTATTCTTTTGATTTATAAGGGATTTTGCCGATTTCGGCCTATTGGTTAAAAAATGA
GCTGATTTAACAAAAATTTAACGCGAATTAATTCTGTGGAATGTGTGTCAGTTAGGGTGTGGAAAGTCCC
CAGGCTCCCCAGCAGGCAGAAGTATGCAAAGCATGCATCTCAATTAGTCAGCAACCAGGTGTGGAAAGTC
CCCAGGCTCCCCAGCAGGCAGAAGTATGCAAAGCATGCATCTCAATTAGTCAGCAACCATAGTCCCGCCC
CTAACTCCGCCCATCCCGCCCCTAACTCCGCCCAGTTCCGCCCATTCTCCGCCCCATGGCTGACTAATTT
TTTTTATTTATGCAGAGGCCGAGGCCGCCTCTGCCTCTGAGCTATTCCAGAAGTAGTGAGGAGGCTTTTT
TGGAGGCCTAGGCTTTTGCAAAAAGCTCCCGGGAGCTTGTATATCCATTTTCGGATCTGATCAGCACGTG
TTGACAATTAATCATCGGCATAGTATATCGGCATAGTATAATACGACAAGGTGAGGAACTAAACCATGGC
CAAGTTGACCAGTGCCGTTCCGGTGCTCACCGCGCGCGACGTCGCCGGAGCGGTCGAGTTCTGGACCGAC
CGGCTCGGGTTCTCCCGGGACTTCGTGGAGGACGACTTCGCCGGTGTGGTCCGGGACGACGTGACCCTGT
TCATCAGCGCGGTCCAGGACCAGGTGGTGCCGGACAACACCCTGGCCTGGGTGTGGGTGCGCGGCCTGGA
CGAGCTGTACGCCGAGTGGTCGGAGGTCGTGTCCACGAACTTCCGGGACGCCTCCGGGCCGGCCATGACC
GAGATCGGCGAGCAGCCGTGGGGGCGGGAGTTCGCCCTGCGCGACCCGGCCGGCAACTGCGTGCACTTCG
TGGCCGAGGAGCAGGACTGACACGTGCTACGAGATTTCGATTCCACCGCCGCCTTCTATGAAAGGTTGGG
CTTCGGAATCGTTTTCCGGGACGCCGGCTGGATGATCCTCCAGCGCGGGGATCTCATGCTGGAGTTCTTC
GCCCACCCCAACTTGTTTATTGCAGCTTATAATGGTTACAAATAAAGCAATAGCATCACAAATTTCACAA
ATAAAGCATTTTTTTCACTGCATTCTAGTTGTGGTTTGTCCAAACTCATCAATGTATCTTATCATGTCTG
TATACCGTCGACCTCTAGCTAGAGCTTGGCGTAATCATGGTCATAGCTGTTTCCTGTGTGAAATTGTTAT
CCGCTCACAATTCCACACAACATACGAGCCGGAAGCATAAAGTGTAAAGCCTGGGGTGCCTAATGAGTGA
GCTAACTCACATTAATTGCGTTGCGCTCACTGCCCGCTTTCCAGTCGGGAAACCTGTCGTGCCAGCTGCA
TTAATGAATCGGCCAACGCGCGGGGAGAGGCGGTTTGCGTATTGGGCGCTCTTCCGCTTCCTCGCTCACT
GACTCGCTGCGCTCGGTCGTTCGGCTGCGGCGAGCGGTATCAGCTCACTCAAAGGCGGTAATACGGTTAT
CCACAGAATCAGGGGATAACGCAGGAAAGAACATGTGAGCAAAAGGCCAGCAAAAGGCCAGGAACCGTAA
AAAGGCCGCGTTGCTGGCGTTTTTCCATAGGCTCCGCCCCCCTGACGAGCATCACAAAAATCGACGCTCA
AGTCAGAGGTGGCGAAACCCGACAGGACTATAAAGATACCAGGCGTTTCCCCCTGGAAGCTCCCTCGTGC
GCTCTCCTGTTCCGACCCTGCCGCTTACCGGATACCTGTCCGCCTTTCTCCCTTCGGGAAGCGTGGCGCT
TTCTCATAGCTCACGCTGTAGGTATCTCAGTTCGGTGTAGGTCGTTCGCTCCAAGCTGGGCTGTGTGCAC
GAACCCCCCGTTCAGCCCGACCGCTGCGCCTTATCCGGTAACTATCGTCTTGAGTCCAACCCGGTAAGAC
ACGACTTATCGCCACTGGCAGCAGCCACTGGTAACAGGATTAGCAGAGCGAGGTATGTAGGCGGTGCTAC
AGAGTTCTTGAAGTGGTGGCCTAACTACGGCTACACTAGAAGAACAGTATTTGGTATCTGCGCTCTGCTG
AAGCCAGTTACCTTCGGAAAAAGAGTTGGTAGCTCTTGATCCGGCAAACAAACCACCGCTGGTAGCGGTG
GTTTTTTTGTTTGCAAGCAGCAGATTACGCGCAGAAAAAAAGGATCTCAAGAAGATCCTTTGATCTTTTC
TACGGGGTCTGACGCTCAGTGGAACGAAAACTCACGTTAAGGGATTTTGGTCATGAGATTATCAAAAAGG
ATCTTCACCTAGATCCTTTTAAATTAAAAATGAAGTTTTAAATCAATCTAAAGTATATATGAGTAAACTT
GGTCTGACAGTTACCAATGCTTAATCAGTGAGGCACCTATCTCAGCGATCTGTCTATTTCGTTCATCCAT
AGTTGCCTGACTCCCCGTCGTGTAGATAACTACGATACGGGAGGGCTTACCATCTGGCCCCAGTGCTGCA
ATGATACCGCGAGACCCACGCTCACCGGCTCCAGATTTATCAGCAATAAACCAGCCAGCCGGAAGGGCCG
AGCGCAGAAGTGGTCCTGCAACTTTATCCGCCTCCATCCAGTCTATTAATTGTTGCCGGGAAGCTAGAGT
AAGTAGTTCGCCAGTTAATAGTTTGCGCAACGTTGTTGCCATTGCTACAGGCATCGTGGTGTCACGCTCG
TCGTTTGGTATGGCTTCATTCAGCTCCGGTTCCCAACGATCAAGGCGAGTTACATGATCCCCCATGTTGT
GCAAAAAAGCGGTTAGCTCCTTCGGTCCTCCGATCGTTGTCAGAAGTAAGTTGGCCGCAGTGTTATCACT
CATGGTTATGGCAGCACTGCATAATTCTCTTACTGTCATGCCATCCGTAAGATGCTTTTCTGTGACTGGT
GAGTACTCAACCAAGTCATTCTGAGAATAGTGTATGCGGCGACCGAGTTGCTCTTGCCCGGCGTCAATAC
GGGATAATACCGCGCCACATAGCAGAACTTTAAAAGTGCTCATCATTGGAAAACGTTCTTCGGGGCGAAA
ACTCTCAAGGATCTTACCGCTGTTGAGATCCAGTTCGATGTAACCCACTCGTGCACCCAACTGATCTTCA
GCATCTTTTACTTTCACCAGCGTTTCTGGGTGAGCAAAAACAGGAAGGCAAAATGCCGCAAAAAAGGGAA
TAAGGGCGACACGGAAATGTTGAATACTCATACTCTTCCTTTTTCAATATTATTGAAGCATTTATCAGGG
TTATTGTCTCATGAGCGGATACATATTTGAATGTATTTAGAAAAATAAACAAATAGGGGTTCCGCGCACA
TTTCCCCGAAAAGTGCCACCTGAC
Features (pLannotate 1.2.2; 39 found; start..end, strand, type, name):
     31..83      -  misc_feature   bom (fragment): basis of mobility region from pBR322
    238..617     +  enhancer       CMV enhancer: human cytomegalovirus immediate early enhancer
    618..817     +  promoter       CMV promoter: human cytomegalovirus (CMV) immediate early promoter
    835..1015    +  LTR            5' LTR (truncated): truncated 5' long terminal repeat (LTR) from HIV-1
   1062..1187    +  misc_feature   HIV-1 Ψ: packaging signal of human immunodeficiency virus type 1
   1171..1534    +  CDS            HIV-1 gag (fragment): gag protein from human immunodeficiency virus 1; gag
   1680..1913    +  misc_feature   RRE: The Rev response element (RRE) of HIV-1 allows for Rev-dependent mRNA export from the nucleus to the cytoplasm.
   2290..2390    +  CDS            Rev (fragment): human immunodeficiency virus 1 (HIV-1) Rev protein; rev; enhances nuclear export of unspliced and incompletely spliced viral mRNAs
   2440..2557    +  misc_feature   cPPT/CTS: central polypurine tract and central termination sequence of HIV-1
   2602..2635    +  protein_bind   loxP: Cre-mediated recombination occurs in the 8-bp core sequence (GCATACAT). Cre recombinase
   2640..2953    +  promoter       U6 promoter: RNA polymerase III promoter for mouse U6 snRNA (Das et al., 1988)
   2976..3051    +  misc_RNA       gRNA scaffold: guide RNA scaffold for the Streptococcus pyogenes CRISPR/Cas9 system
   3081..3156    -  misc_RNA       gRNA scaffold: guide RNA scaffold for the Streptococcus pyogenes CRISPR/Cas9 system
   3186..3426    -  promoter       U6 promoter: RNA polymerase III promoter for human U6 snRNA
   3456..3670    +  promoter       H1 promoter: human H1 RNA promoter
   3700..3775    +  misc_RNA       gRNA scaffold: guide RNA scaffold for the Streptococcus pyogenes CRISPR/Cas9 system
   3805..3880    -  misc_RNA       gRNA scaffold: guide RNA scaffold for the Streptococcus pyogenes CRISPR/Cas9 system
   4177..5388    +  promoter       UbC promoter: human ubiquitin C promoter
   5399..5432    -  misc_feature   MCS (fragment): pUC18/19 multiple cloning site
   5441..6160    +  CDS            EBFP2: enhanced blue variant of GFP (Ai et al., 2007) mammalian codon-optimized
   6161..6185    +  misc_feature   MCS (fragment): pBluescript multiple cloning site
   6185..6773    +  misc_feature   WPRE: woodchuck hepatitis virus posttranscriptional regulatory element
   6710..7291    +  CDS            nef (fragment): NEF_HV1H2 - Experimental evidence at protein level: Swiss-Prot protein existence level 1. Extracellular Nef protein targets CD4(+) T-lymphocytes for apoptosis by interacting with CXCR4 surface receptors. From Human immunodeficiency virus type 1 group M subtype B (isolate HXB2) (HIV-1).
   7298..7478    +  LTR            5' LTR (truncated): truncated 5' long terminal repeat (LTR) from HIV-1
   7510..7734    +  polyA_signal   bGH poly(A) signal: bovine growth hormone polyadenylation signal
   7738..7759    +  promoter       SV40 promoter (fragment): SV40 enhancer and early promoter
   7780..8208    +  rep_origin     f1 ori (sequence partly withheld): f1 bacteriophage origin of replication; arrow indicates direction of (+) strand synthesis
   8222..8551    +  promoter       SV40 promoter: SV40 enhancer and early promoter
   8599..8646    +  promoter       EM7 promoter: synthetic bacterial promoter&nbsp
   8665..9039    +  CDS            BleoR: antibiotic-binding protein; Sh ble from Streptoalloteichus hindustanus; confers resistance to bleomycin, phleomycin, and Zeocin™
   9049..9174    +  CDS            ble (fragment): BLE_KLEPN - Experimental evidence at protein level: Swiss-Prot protein existence level 1. Binding protein with a strong affinity to the bleomycin family of antibiotics. Binds to CL990; an antimitotic-antibiotic compound. From Klebsiella pneumoniae.
   9169..9290    +  polyA_signal   SV40 poly(A) signal: SV40 polyadenylation signal
   9361..9383    -  protein_bind   lac operator (fragment): The lac repressor binds to the lac operator to inhibit transcription in E. coli. This inhibition can be relieved by adding lactose or isopropyl-β-D-thiogalactopyranoside (IPTG). lac repressor encoded by lacI
   9387..9417    -  promoter       lac promoter: promoter for the E. coli lac operon
   9432..9453    -  protein_bind   CAP binding site: CAP binding activates transcription in the presence of cAMP. E. coli catabolite activator protein
   9466..9558    -  CDS            lacI (fragment): lac repressor; lacI; The lac repressor binds to the lac operator to inhibit transcription in E. coli. This inhibition can be relieved by adding lactose or isopropyl-β-D-thiogalactopyranoside (IPTG).
   9741..10329   -  rep_origin     ori: high-copy-number ColE1/pMB1/pBR322/pUC origin of replication
  10500..11360   -  CDS            AmpR: β-lactamase; bla; confers resistance to ampicillin, carbenicillin, and related antibiotics
  11361..11465   -  promoter       AmpR promoter: bla
