[The description below was written by a language model from this plasmid's Addgene catalogue record and pLannotate feature annotations shown in this document.]
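Description:
pLV-GG-hUbC-EBPF2-gRNA-SOX4 is an 11.5 kb lentiviral transfer plasmid that delivers four guide RNAs targeting human SOX4 together with a blue fluorescent reporter. It was adapted from a multiplex gRNA vector, pLV GG hUbC-dsRED, by swapping the red reporter for EBFP2 and then inserting the SOX4 guides. In bacteria it is maintained at high copy from a ColE1/pUC-type origin under ampicillin selection. The backbone also carries an f1 origin and an SV40/EM7-driven bleomycin/Zeocin resistance cassette that lies outside the LTR-flanked region and so would not be packaged into virus.

The viral genome is transcribed from a CMV enhancer/promoter fused to a truncated HIV-1 5' LTR, followed by the Ψ packaging signal, a gag fragment, the RRE for Rev-dependent nuclear export and the cPPT/CTS. A second truncated LTR and a bGH polyadenylation signal close the unit. Between these elements, downstream of a single annotated loxP site, sits an array of four S. pyogenes gRNA scaffolds in alternating orientations. The annotation assigns mouse U6, human U6 and human H1 Pol III promoters to three of them. No promoter is annotated for the fourth scaffold, although an unannotated stretch lies next to it. Using different promoters for each guide reduces repeated sequence within the array. Downstream, the human ubiquitin C promoter drives EBFP2, followed by a WPRE to enhance transcript expression, so transduced cells can be identified or sorted by blue fluorescence, the only mammalian marker listed.

The plasmid encodes no Cas9, so a Cas9 or dCas9 effector must be supplied separately. The associated publication used CRISPR interference to study COPD GWAS genes in iPSC-derived alveolar epithelial cells, which suggests this construct was used for SOX4 knockdown.
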