Addgene plasmid #185552: pLV-GG-hUbC-EBPF2-gRNA-SOX4
Purpose: Lentiviral backbone with EBFP2 reporter and gRNA targeting SOX4
Depositing lab: Andrew Wilson. Depositing organization: Boston University Medical Campus. Publication: CRISPR interference interrogation of COPD GWAS genes reveals the functional significance of desmoplakin in iPSC-derived alveolar epithelial cells. Werder RB, Liu T, Abo KM, Lindstrom-Vautrin J, Villacorta-Martin C, Huang J, Hinds A, Boyer N, Bullitt E, Liesa M, Silverman EK, Kotton DN, Cho MH, Zhou X, Wilson AA. Sci Adv. 2022 Jul 15;8(28):eabo6566. doi: 10.1126/sciadv.abo6566. Epub 2022 Jul 13. PubMed 35857525.
Backbone
  Vector backbone: pLV
  Backbone size w/o insert (bp): 10451
  Total vector size (bp): 11493
  Vector type: Mammalian Expression, Lentiviral, CRISPR
  Selectable markers: EBFP2
Growth in bacteria
  Bacterial resistance: Ampicillin, 100 μg/mL
  Growth temperature: 37°C
  Growth strain: NEB Stable
  Copy number: High Copy
Gene/Insert
  Gene/Insert name: SOX4 gRNAs
  gRNA/shRNA sequence: AAGAGGCCTGTTTCGCTGTC; GTTTCGCTGTCGGGTCTCTA; ACTCCTTAGTGCCGATTCCG; GAGCTACCGAGAGCGCTCGT
  Species: H. sapiens (human)
  Cloning method: Unknown
  Sequencing primers: 5′ CAGCACAAAAGGAAACTCACC; GAGGGCCTATTTCCCATGATT; TCGCTATGTGTTCTGGGAAA; cctgctgaagctctagtac
Resource information
  A portion of this plasmid was derived from a plasmid made by: This plasmid was adapted from pLV GG hUbC-dsRED from Charles Gersbach lab. We modified the plasmid to express an EBFP2 reporter (pLV GG hUbC-EBFP2). We then cloned in SOX4-targeting gRNA
Terms and licenses: Academic/Nonprofit Terms; Industry Terms: Not Available to Industry
How to cite: pLV-GG-hUbC-EBPF2-gRNA-SOX4 was a gift from Andrew Wilson (Addgene plasmid # 185552 ; http://n2t.net/addgene:185552 ; RRID:Addgene_185552)
